Addgene plasmid #57172: PA-mCherry1-EB3-7
Purpose: Localization: MT End Binding Protein, Excitation: 400 / 504, Emission: 515 / 517
Depositing lab: Michael Davidson. Depositing organization: Florida State University, Tallahassee.
Backbone
  Vector backbone: PA-mCherry1
  Backbone size w/o insert (bp): 4750
  Vector type: Mammalian Expression
  Selectable markers: Neomycin (select with G418)
Growth in bacteria
  Bacterial resistance: Kanamycin, 50 μg/mL
  Growth temperature: 37°C
  Growth strain: DH5alpha
  Copy number: High Copy
Gene/Insert
  Gene/Insert name: EB3 (alt name: NM_012326.2)
  Species: H. sapiens (human)
  Entrez Gene: MAPRE3 (a.k.a. EB3, EBF3, EBF3-S, RP3)
  Promoter: CMV
  Tag / fusion protein: PA-mCherry1
  Cloning method: Unknown
  Sequencing primers: 5′ CMV-F; 3′ SV40pA-R
Terms and licenses: Academic/Nonprofit Terms; Industry Terms: Not Available to Industry
Depositor comments: . Excitation = 400 / 504; Emission = 515 / 517
How to cite: PA-mCherry1-EB3-7 was a gift from Michael Davidson (Addgene plasmid # 57172 ; http://n2t.net/addgene:57172 ; RRID:Addgene_57172)
