[The description below was written by a language model from this plasmid's Addgene catalogue record.]
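Description:
PA-mCherry1-EB3-7 is a mammalian expression plasmid built on the PA-mCherry1 backbone (about 4.75 kb without the insert). It encodes human EB3 (MAPRE3, microtubule-associated protein RP/EB family member 3) fused to the photoactivatable red fluorescent protein PA-mCherry1. Expression of the fusion is driven by the CMV promoter, a strong constitutive promoter in most mammalian cell lines. The listed 3′ sequencing primer suggests that an SV40 polyadenylation signal lies downstream of the cassette. The plasmid is maintained in E. coli as a high-copy construct under kanamycin selection, and a neomycin resistance marker allows G418 selection of stably transfected mammalian cells. The record gives no feature table, does not state the cloning method, and does not say explicitly at which end of EB3 the tag sits. The "-7" in the name may refer to a linker length between the two parts, but this is not documented.

EB3 is a plus-end tracking protein that accumulates at the growing tips of microtubules, so the fusion serves as a localization marker for microtubule ends. PA-mCherry1 is essentially dark until it is activated with violet light, after which it fluoresces red. This makes it possible to switch on a chosen subset of molecules for tracking microtubule growth dynamics, pulse-chase style imaging or single-molecule localization microscopy in live cells. The excitation and emission values in the record (400/504 and 515/517) are not what would be expected for a red mCherry-derived protein, so they should be treated with caution and not taken as the spectral properties of this construct.
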