>Addgene plasmid #57172 | PA-mCherry1-EB3-7 | depositor partial sequence | sequence record 88318 | insert sequence
AGATCCGCTAGCGCTACCGGACTCAGATCTCGAGCTCAAGCTTCGAATTCTGCAGTCGACTGCCACCATG
GCCGTCAATGTGTACTCCACATCTGTGACCAGTGAAAATCTGAGTCGCCATGATATGCTTGCATGGGTCA
ACGACTCCCTGCACCTCAACTATACCAAGATAGAACAGCTTTGTTCAGGGGCAGCCTACTGCCAGTTCAT
GGACATGCTCTTCCCCGGCTGTGTGCACTTGAGGAAAGTGAAGTTCCAGGCCAAACTAGAGCATGAATAC
ATCCACAACTTCAAGGTGCTGCAAGCAGCTTTCAAGAAGATGGGTGTTGACAAAATCATTCCTGTAGAGA
AATTAGTGAAAGGAAAATTCCAAGATAATTTTGAGTTTATTCAGTGGTTTAAGAAATTCTTTGACGCAAA
CTATGATGGAAAGGATTACAACCCTCTGCTGGCGCGGCAGGGCCAGGACGTAGCGCCACCTCCTAACCCA
GGTGATCAGATCTTCAACAAATCCAAGAAACTCATTGGCACAGCAGTTCCACAGAGGACGTCCCCCACAG
GCCCAAAAAACATGCAGACCTCTGGCCGGCTGAGCAATGTGGCCCCCCCCTGCATTCTCCGGAAGAATCC
TCCATCAGCCCGAAATGGCGGCCATGAGACTGATGCCCAAATTCTTGAACTCAACCAACAGCTGGTGGAC
TTGAAGCTGACAGTGGATGGGCTGGAGAAGGAACGTGACTTCTACTTCAGCAAACTTCGTGACATCGAGC
TCATCTGCCAGGAGCATGAAAGTGAAAACAGCCCTGTTATCTCAGGCATCATTGGCATCCTCTATGCCAC
AGAGGAAGGATTCGCACCCCCTGAGGACGATGAGATTGAAGAGCATCAACAAGAAGACCAGGACGAGTAC
CTGGATCCACCGGTCGCCACCATGGTGAGCAAGGGCGAGGAGGATAACATGGCCATCATTAAGGAGTTCA
TGCGCTTCAAGGTGCACATGGAGGGGTCCGTGAACGGCCACGTGTTCGAGATCGAGGGCGAGGGCGAGGG
CCGCCCCTACGAGGGCACCCAGACCGCCAAGCTGAAGGTGACCAAGGGCGGCCCCCTGCCCTTCACCTGG
GACATCCTGAGCCCTCAGTTCATGTACGGCTCCAATGCCTACGTGAAGCACCCCGCCGACATCCCCGACT
ACTTTAAGCTGTCCTTCCCCGAGGGCTTCAAGTGGGAGCGCGTGATGAAATTCGAGGACGGCGGCGTGGT
GACCGTGACCCAGGACTCCTCCCTGCAGGACGGCGAGTTCATCTACAAGGTGAAGCTGCGCGGCACCAAC
TTCCCCTCCGACGGCCCCGTGATGCAGAAGAAGACCATGGGCTGGGAGGCCCTCTCCGAGCGGATGTACC
CCGAGGACGGCGCCCTGAAGGGCGAGGTCAAGCCCAGAGTGAAGCTGAAGGACGGCGGCCACTACGACGC
TGAGGTCAAGACCACCTACAAGGCCAAGAAGCCCGTGCAGCTGCCCGGCGCCTACAACGTCAACCGCAAG
CTGGACATCACCAGCCACAACGAGGACTACACCATCGTGGAGCAGTACGAGAGAGCCGAGGGCCGCCACT
CCACCGGCGGCATGGACGAGCTGTACAAGTAAGCGGCCGCGACTCTAGATCATAATCAGCCATACCACAT
T
